Addgene plasmid #18525: T4 Lysozyme S117F WT*
Depositing lab: Brian Matthews. Depositing organization: University of Oregon.
Backbone
  Vector backbone: pHS1403
  Backbone size w/o insert (bp): 5000
  Vector type: Bacterial Expression
Growth in bacteria
  Bacterial resistance: Ampicillin, 100 μg/mL
  Growth temperature: 37°C
  Growth strain: DH5alpha
  Copy number: High Copy
Gene/Insert
  Gene/Insert name: T4 Lysozyme (alt name: A117A)
  Species: Bacteriophage T4
  Insert size (bp): 600
  Mutation: S117F WT*
  GenBank ID: NP_049736
  Entrez Gene: e (a.k.a. T4p123)
  Cloning method: Restriction Enzyme; 5′ cloning site BamHI (not destroyed); 3′ cloning site HindIII (not destroyed)
  Sequencing primers: 5′ na; 3′ GGCGTATCACGAGGCCC
Terms and licenses: Academic/Nonprofit Terms; Industry Terms: Not Available to Industry
Depositor comments: The BamHI site is 27 bp from the ATG and the HindIII site is 115 bp from the stop.
How to cite: T4 Lysozyme S117F WT* was a gift from Brian Matthews (Addgene plasmid # 18525 ; http://n2t.net/addgene:18525 ; RRID:Addgene_18525)
