[The description below was written by a language model from this plasmid's Addgene catalogue record.]
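Description:
T4 Lysozyme S117F WT* is a bacterial expression plasmid built on the pHS1403 backbone (about 5 kb without insert) that carries a mutant form of the bacteriophage T4 lysozyme gene (gene e). It is maintained in E. coli as a high-copy plasmid under ampicillin selection. The record provides no feature table and does not name the origin of replication or the promoter that drives expression, so these details cannot be stated from the information given.

The insert is roughly 600 bp and was cloned by restriction digestion between BamHI at the 5′ end and HindIII at the 3′ end, with both sites preserved. According to the depositor's notes, the BamHI site lies 27 bp from the start codon and the HindIII site 115 bp from the stop codon, so the fragment includes short flanking untranslated regions in addition to the coding sequence and can be excised or swapped as a cassette. The encoded protein carries the substitution S117F, replacing serine 117 with phenylalanine, in the "WT*" background. The record does not define WT*; in the T4 lysozyme literature the term conventionally denotes the cysteine-free pseudo-wild-type protein used as a reference for engineered variants. An alternative name listed in the record (A117A) does not match the stated mutation and is not explained. No fusion tags or reporters are listed.

The record does not state an intended use. Point mutants of T4 lysozyme of this kind are generally expressed in bacteria to produce protein for studies of how single substitutions affect folding, stability and structure.
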