>Addgene plasmid #18525 | T4 Lysozyme S117F WT* | addgene partial sequence | sequence record 24311 | 3primeUP
TNCGAAAAGCCCGCTCATTAGGCGGGCTCAGATCTGCTCATGTTTGACAGCTTATCATCGATAAGCTTCG
GCAATAAATTCTTGATATGTTTTCATATGTTTCCTTTAAATATTTTAATTAGTAATTGTCTATTCAAGTA
ATTGTGAATATACTATCACAATTCCAAGAGAAAGTAAACAGCTTTATAGATTTTTATACGCGTCCCAAGT
GCCAGTTCTAAACGTTGTAATGACTCGTTTTGCGCGATTAGGTGTTTGATTATACCATCTACTTTTAGCT
AAGTTAACTGCTGCTTCATCCCAGCGTTTTTGTTGAAGCATACGTAAAAAGTTAGTAAATCCTGCCACAC
CGGTTTCTCCCATTTGGAAAACCATATTAATCAATGCAGCGCGACGAACCGCATCAAGAGAATCATAAAC
CGGTTTTAATTTAGCATTTCTCAGAATTCCGCGAACAGCAGCATCAACATCCTGATTAAAGAGTTTTTCA
GCCTCATCTTTTGTAATTACACCATTAGTATTACGCCCAATAGCTTTATCTAATTCAGATTTAGCAGCAT
TAAGTGATGGACTTTTTGTAAGCAAATGACCGATGCCAATAGTGTAATAGCCTTCGGTGTCTTTATAGAT
TTTAAGTCTAAGACCTTCATCTATACGTAACATTTCAAATATATTCATAATACCTCCTAAGCATCGATGG
ATCCTGTTTCCTGTGTGAANTGTTATCCGCTCACAATTCCACACATTATACGAGCCGATGATAATTGTCA
CAGGGGATGGGGAGTAGCTGANCTGTTCNGTGGAATGTATCGCTCACATCCNCCATAACGAGCGAGATAT
GCA
